>Addgene plasmid #13413 | pFbx15(-640/-527)-TK-Luc | addgene partial sequence | sequence record 19790 | RVprimer3 5'-CTAGCAAAATAGGCTGTCCC-3'
CTCTATCGATAGGTACCGAGCTCTTACGCGTGCTAGCCCGGGCTCGAGATCAATTCGCCCTTTACAGTTT
GACTTATTGCACGGCCCCTTCCCCCCTTCCAAAACAAACCGGACTAGGCTAAAATGGCAAGCAGCCACCG
CCCTTAGTTCCCAGATGTGCTTTATCATAACAATGGAATTGATCTAGACTCTAGAGGGTATATAATGGAA
GCTCGAATTCCAGCTTGGCATTCCGGTACTGTTGGTAAAAAGCTTGGCATTCCGGTACTGTTGGTAAAGC
CACCATGGAAGACGCCAAAAACATAAAGAAAGGCCCGGCGCCATTCTATCCGCTGGAAGATGGAACCGCT
GGAGAGCAACTGCATAAGGCTATGAAGAGATACGCCCTGGTTCCTGGAACAATTGCTTTTACAGATGCAC
ATATCGAGGTGGACATCACTTACGCTGAGTACTTCGAAATGTCCGTTCGGTTGGCAGAAGCTATGAAACG
ATATGGGCTGAATACAAATCACAGAATCGTCGTATGCAGTGAAAACTCTCTTCAATTCTTTATGCCGGTG
TTGGGCGCGTTATTTATCGGAGTTGCAGTTGCGCCCGCGAACGACATTTATAATGAACGTGAATTGCTCA
ACAGTATGGGCATTTCGCAGCCTACCGTGGTGTTCGTTTCCAAAAAGGGGTTGCAAAAAATTTTGAACGT
GCAAAAAAAGCTCCCCATCATCCAAAAAATTATTATC
