[The description below was written by a language model from this plasmid's Addgene catalogue record.]
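Description:
pFbx15(-640/-527)-TK-Luc is a mammalian luciferase reporter plasmid built on the commercial pTA-Luc backbone (about 5 kb without insert). It is propagated in E. coli as a high-copy plasmid under ampicillin selection. The record does not name the origin of replication, and no feature table is provided, so the arrangement of individual elements can only be inferred from the catalogue fields and the construct name.

The insert is a 114 bp fragment from the upstream region of the mouse Fbx15 gene. The name indicates that it spans positions -640 to -527, presumably numbered relative to the gene's start site, although the record does not define the reference point. The fragment was cloned into a BglII site, and both junctions were destroyed in the process, so it cannot be released again with that enzyme. The "TK-Luc" in the name suggests that the fragment sits upstream of a minimal thymidine kinase-type promoter driving luciferase, but the record does not explicitly list the promoter or the luciferase species. In this kind of design, the weak basal promoter gives low background expression. Any enhancer activity in the inserted fragment then appears as increased luciferase signal after transfection.

The associated publication identifies Fbx15 as a target of Oct3/4 in embryonic stem cells. The construct therefore fits use in transient reporter assays that test whether this short upstream segment confers transcriptional activity dependent on embryonic stem cells or pluripotency factors. It was probably one of a series of deletion or fragment reporters used to map the gene's regulatory region.
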