Addgene plasmid #13413: pFbx15(-640/-527)-TK-Luc
Depositing lab: Shinya Yamanaka. Depositing organization: Kyoto University, Center for iPS Cell Research and Application. Publication: Fbx15 is a novel target of Oct3/4 but is dispensable for embryonic stem cell self-renewal and mouse development. Tokuzawa Y, Kaiho E, Maruyama M, Takahashi K, Mitsui K, Maeda M, Niwa H, Yamanaka S. Mol Cell Biol. 2003 Apr . 23(8):2699-708. 10.1128/MCB.23.8.2699-2708.2003 PubMed 12665572.
Backbone
  Vector backbone: pTA-Luc
  Backbone manufacturer: Clonetech
  Backbone size w/o insert (bp): 5000
  Vector type: Mammalian Expression, Luciferase
Growth in bacteria
  Bacterial resistance: Ampicillin, 100 μg/mL
  Growth temperature: 37°C
  Growth strain: DH5alpha
  Copy number: High Copy
Gene/Insert
  Gene/Insert name: Upstream region of mouse Fbx15 gene
  Species: M. musculus (mouse)
  Insert size (bp): 114
  Cloning method: Restriction Enzyme; 5′ cloning site BglII (destroyed during cloning); 3′ cloning site BglII (destroyed during cloning)
  Sequencing primers: 5′ pGV-2U
Terms and licenses: Academic/Nonprofit Terms; Industry Terms: Not Available to Industry
Depositor comments: The sequence of primer pGV-2U is ACT AAC ATA CGC TCT CCA TCA A.
How to cite: pFbx15(-640/-527)-TK-Luc was a gift from Shinya Yamanaka (Addgene plasmid # 13413 ; http://n2t.net/addgene:13413 ; RRID:Addgene_13413)
